Addgene plasmid #69892: pcDNA3.1(+) Laccase2 Sense
Purpose: Expresses the Drosophila laccase2 exon 2 circular RNA
Depositing lab: Jeremy Wilusz. Depositing organization: University of Pennsylvania. Publication: Combinatorial control of Drosophila circular RNA expression by intronic repeats, hnRNPs, and SR proteins. Kramer MC, Liang D, Tatomer DC, Gold B, March ZM, Cherry S, Wilusz JE. Genes Dev. 2015 Oct 8. 10.1101/gad.270421.115 PubMed 26450910.
Backbone
  Vector backbone: pcDNA3.1(+)
  Backbone manufacturer: Life Technologies
  Backbone size w/o insert (bp): 5428
  Total vector size (bp): 7353
  Vector type: Mammalian Expression
Growth in bacteria
  Bacterial resistance: Ampicillin, 100 μg/mL
  Growth temperature: 37°C
  Growth strain: Top10
  Copy number: Unknown
Gene/Insert
  Gene/Insert name: Laccase2
  Species: D. melanogaster (fly)
  Insert size (bp): 1945
  Entrez Gene: stw (a.k.a. Dmel_CG42345, CG10398, CG10408, CG30437, CG32838, CG42345, Dmel\CG42345, Dmel_CG30437, Dmel_CG32838, Laccase2, MCO2, laccase2, str)
  Promoter: CMV
  Cloning method: Restriction Enzyme; 5′ cloning site EcoRI (not destroyed); 3′ cloning site NotI (not destroyed)
  Sequencing primers: 5′ CGCAAATGGGCGGTAGGCGTG
Terms and licenses: Academic/Nonprofit Terms; Industry Terms: Not Available to Industry
How to cite: pcDNA3.1(+) Laccase2 Sense was a gift from Jeremy Wilusz (Addgene plasmid # 69892 ; http://n2t.net/addgene:69892 ; RRID:Addgene_69892)
