[The description below was written by a language model from this plasmid's Addgene catalogue record and pLannotate feature annotations shown in this document.]
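Description:
pcDNA3.1(+) Laccase2 Sense is a 7,353 bp mammalian expression plasmid built on the pcDNA3.1(+) backbone and designed to produce the circular RNA derived from exon 2 of the Drosophila melanogaster laccase2 gene (also known as straw, stw). It is propagated in E. coli through a high-copy ColE1/pUC-type origin and selected with ampicillin via the β-lactamase gene and its own promoter. An f1 origin is also present, allowing single-stranded DNA production. For selection in transfected eukaryotic cells the backbone carries a neomycin/kanamycin phosphotransferase gene driven by the SV40 enhancer/early promoter and terminated by the SV40 poly(A) signal. The short HIV-1 LTR, ble, lacI and extra SV40 promoter fragments in the automated annotation are small partial matches rather than functional elements.

The roughly 1.9 kb laccase2 fragment was cloned between the EcoRI and NotI sites, both retained, in the sense orientation. It lies downstream of the human CMV immediate early enhancer and promoter and a T7 promoter, and upstream of the bovine growth hormone polyadenylation signal. The feature table does not annotate the insert itself, which occupies the unannotated stretch between the T7 promoter and the bGH poly(A) signal, so the exact intron and exon boundaries are not given. The insert size and the associated study's focus on intronic repeats suggest that exon 2 is accompanied by flanking intronic sequence, which would support backsplicing of the CMV-driven transcript, although the record does not say so explicitly. The plasmid is used to express the laccase2 circular RNA and to study how circular RNA biogenesis is controlled.
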