Features (pLannotate 1.2.2; 19 found; start..end, strand, type, name):
     28..80      -  misc_feature   bom (fragment): basis of mobility region from pBR322
    235..614     +  enhancer       CMV enhancer: human cytomegalovirus immediate early enhancer
    615..818     +  promoter       CMV promoter: human cytomegalovirus (CMV) immediate early promoter
    814..847     +  LTR            5' LTR (truncated) (fragment): truncated 5' long terminal repeat (LTR) from HIV-1
    863..881     +  promoter       T7 promoter: promoter for bacteriophage T7 RNA polymerase
   2953..3177    +  polyA_signal   bGH poly(A) signal: bovine growth hormone polyadenylation signal
   3181..3202    +  promoter       SV40 promoter (fragment): SV40 enhancer and early promoter
   3223..3651    +  rep_origin     f1 ori (sequence partly withheld): f1 bacteriophage origin of replication; arrow indicates direction of (+) strand synthesis
   3665..3994    +  promoter       SV40 promoter: SV40 enhancer and early promoter
   4061..4852    +  CDS            neo: KKA2_KLEPN - Also known as kan, nptII. Experimental evidence at protein level: Swiss-Prot protein existence level 1. Resistance to kanamycin, neomycin, paromomycin, ribostamycin, butirosin and gentamicin B. From Klebsiella pneumoniae.
   4876..5034    +  CDS            ble (fragment): BLE_KLEPN - Experimental evidence at protein level: Swiss-Prot protein existence level 1. Binding protein with a strong affinity to the bleomycin family of antibiotics. Binds to CL990; an antimitotic-antibiotic compound. From Klebsiella pneumoniae.
   5029..5150    +  polyA_signal   SV40 poly(A) signal: SV40 polyadenylation signal
   5223..5239    -  protein_bind   lac operator: The lac repressor binds to the lac operator to inhibit transcription in E. coli. This inhibition can be relieved by adding lactose or isopropyl-β-D-thiogalactopyranoside (IPTG). lac repressor encoded by lacI
   5247..5277    -  promoter       lac promoter: promoter for the E. coli lac operon
   5292..5313    -  protein_bind   CAP binding site: CAP binding activates transcription in the presence of cAMP. E. coli catabolite activator protein
   5326..5418    -  CDS            lacI (fragment): lac repressor; lacI; The lac repressor binds to the lac operator to inhibit transcription in E. coli. This inhibition can be relieved by adding lactose or isopropyl-β-D-thiogalactopyranoside (IPTG).
   5601..6186    -  rep_origin     ori: high-copy-number ColE1/pMB1/pBR322/pUC origin of replication
   6357..7217    -  CDS            AmpR: β-lactamase; bla; confers resistance to ampicillin, carbenicillin, and related antibiotics
   7218..7322    -  promoter       AmpR promoter: bla
>Addgene plasmid #69892 | pcDNA3.1(+) Laccase2 Sense | depositor full sequence | sequence record 127059 | pcDNA3.1(+) Laccase2 Sense sequence 7353 bps
GACGGATCGGGAGATCTCCCGATCCCCTATGGTGCACTCTCAGTACAATCTGCTCTGATGCCGCATAGTT
AAGCCAGTATCTGCTCCCTGCTTGTGTGTTGGAGGTCGCTGAGTAGTGCGCGAGCAAAATTTAAGCTACA
ACAAGGCAAGGCTTGACCGACAATTGCATGAAGAATCTGCTTAGGGTTAGGCGTTTTGCGCTGCTTCGCG
ATGTACGGGCCAGATATACGCGTTGACATTGATTATTGACTAGTTATTAATAGTAATCAATTACGGGGTC
ATTAGTTCATAGCCCATATATGGAGTTCCGCGTTACATAACTTACGGTAAATGGCCCGCCTGGCTGACCG
CCCAACGACCCCCGCCCATTGACGTCAATAATGACGTATGTTCCCATAGTAACGCCAATAGGGACTTTCC
ATTGACGTCAATGGGTGGAGTATTTACGGTAAACTGCCCACTTGGCAGTACATCAAGTGTATCATATGCC
AAGTACGCCCCCTATTGACGTCAATGACGGTAAATGGCCCGCCTGGCATTATGCCCAGTACATGACCTTA
TGGGACTTTCCTACTTGGCAGTACATCTACGTATTAGTCATCGCTATTACCATGGTGATGCGGTTTTGGC
AGTACATCAATGGGCGTGGATAGCGGTTTGACTCACGGGGATTTCCAAGTCTCCACCCCATTGACGTCAA
TGGGAGTTTGTTTTGGCACCAAAATCAACGGGACTTTCCAAAATGTCGTAACAACTCCGCCCCATTGACG
CAAATGGGCGGTAGGCGTGTACGGTGGGAGGTCTATATAAGCAGAGCTCTCTGGCTAACTAGAGAACCCA
CTGCTTACTGGCTTATCGAAATTAATACGACTCACTATAGGGAGACCCAAGCTGGCTAGCGTTTAAACTT
AAGCTTGGTACCGAGCTCGGATCCACTAGTCCAGTGTGGTGGAATTCCATTGAGAAATGACTGAGTTCCG
GTGCTCTCAAGTCATTGATCTTTGTCGACTTTTATTTGGTCTCTGTAATAACGACTTCAAAAACATTAAA
TTCTGTTGCGAAGCCAGTAAGCTACAAAAAGAAAAAACAAGAGAGAATGCTATAGTCGTATAGTATAGTT
TCCCGACTATCTGATACCCATTACTTATCTAGGGGGAATGCGAACCCAAAATTTTATCAGTTTTCTCGGA
TATCGATAGATATTGGGGAATAAATTTAAATAAATAAATTTTGGGCGGGTTTAGGGCGTGGCAAAAAGTT
TTTTGGCAAATCGCTAGAAATTTACAAGACTTATAAAATTATGAAAAAATACAACAAAATTTTAAACACG
TGGGCGTGACAGTTTTGGGCGGTTTTAGGGCGTTAGAGTAGGCGAGGACAGGGTTACATCGACTAGGCTT
TGATCCTGATCAAGAATATATATACTTTATACCGCTTCCTTCTACATGTTACCTATTTTTCAACGAATCT
AGTATACCTTTTTACTGTACGATTTATGGGTATAATAATAAGCTAAATCGAGACTAAGTTTTATTGTTAT
ATATATTTTTTTTATTTTATGCAGAAAATCAACCAGATCTTACACCAATGGGGTCCTTCTGGCAGCAACA
TGTGGCCACTCCTAGTAGTTCAACTCCATTCGATTCACCATTTTTTTCGGCAACACACGGCCTTGTGCAG
ACTCACCCGTCTATAGGTGGAAGCCACTCTGGGCCCGCTCCATTAAATGGCAATAGCCTTGGGTCTGGAG
CTCCATCCTCAATCCTAGCTGGTACTAAGCCAGCCCTAACCGCTGGAAGCGGTTACCTAAACTCACGCGG
GAGTCTACCGACCTCTGCACGTTATCCAGCTAATAAGATCACAGGAACCGTCGTGGAACCCAACCCAAAA
TCTCCATTCCGCCACTTAGATTTCTCTACTAGTGCAACTGCCGAGCTGCGGCGCAATCCTGCGCTATCTG
CTCCTGATGAATGTGCACGCGCTTGTCGCGAAGGCGAGCCTCCGAGAATTTGCTACTATCATTTTACGTT
GGAATACTACACAGTATTGGGAGCGTAAGTATTCAAAATTCCAAAATTTTTTACTAGAAATATTCGATTT
TTTAATAGGCAGTTTCTATACTATTGTATACTATTGTAGATTCGTTGAAAAGTATGTAACAGGAAGAATA
AAGCATTTCCGACCATGTAAAGTATATATATTCTTAATAAGGATCAATAGCCGAGTCGATCTCGCCATGT
CCGTCTGTCTTATTGTTTTATTACCGCCGAGACATCAGGAACTATAAAAGCTAGAAGGATGAGTTTTAGC
ATACAGATTCTAGAGACAAGGACGCAGAGCAAGTTTGTTGATCCATGCTGCCACGCTTTAACTTTCTCAA
ATTGCCCAAAACTGCCATGCCCACATTTTTGAACTATTTTCGAAATTTTTTCATAATTGTATTACTCGTG
TAAATTTCCATCAATTTGCCAAAAAACTTTTTGTCACGCGTTAACGCCCTAAAGCCGCCAATTTGGTCAC
GCCCACACTATTGAGCAATTATCAAATTTTTTCTCATTTTATTCCCCAATATCTATCGATATCCCCGATT
ATGAAATTATTAAATTTCGCGTTCGCATTCACACTAGCTGAGTAACGAGTATCTGATAGTTGGGGAAATC
GACTTATTTTTTATATACAATGAAAATGAATTTAATCATATGAATATCGATTATAGCTTTTTATTTAATA
TGAATATTTATTTGGGCTTAAGGTGTAACCTCCTCGACATAAGACTCACATGGCGCAGGCACATTGAAGA
CAAAAATACTCATTGTCGGGTCTCGCACCCTCCAGCAGCACCTAAAATTATGTCTTCAATTATTGCCAAC
ATTGGAGACACAATTAGTCTGTGGCACCTCAGGCGGCCGCTCGAGTCTAGAGGGCCCGTTTAAACCCGCT
GATCAGCCTCGACTGTGCCTTCTAGTTGCCAGCCATCTGTTGTTTGCCCCTCCCCCGTGCCTTCCTTGAC
CCTGGAAGGTGCCACTCCCACTGTCCTTTCCTAATAAAATGAGGAAATTGCATCGCATTGTCTGAGTAGG
TGTCATTCTATTCTGGGGGGTGGGGTGGGGCAGGACAGCAAGGGGGAGGATTGGGAAGACAATAGCAGGC
ATGCTGGGGATGCGGTGGGCTCTATGGCTTCTGAGGCGGAAAGAACCAGCTGGGGCTCTAGGGGGTATCC
CC
[124 nt withheld, positions 3223-3346]
C
[91 nt withheld, positions 3348-3438]
A
[49 nt withheld, positions 3440-3488]
CCTTTGACGTTGGAGTCCACGTTCTTT
[37 nt withheld, positions 3516-3552]
ACCCTATCTCGGTCTATTCTTTTGATTTATAAGGGATTTTGCCGATTTCGGCCTATTGGTTAAAAAATGA
GCTGATTTAACAAAAATTTAACGCGAATTAATTCTGTGGAATGTGTGTCAGTTAGGGTGTGGAAAGTCCC
CAGGCTCCCCAGCAGGCAGAAGTATGCAAAGCATGCATCTCAATTAGTCAGCAACCAGGTGTGGAAAGTC
CCCAGGCTCCCCAGCAGGCAGAAGTATGCAAAGCATGCATCTCAATTAGTCAGCAACCATAGTCCCGCCC
CTAACTCCGCCCATCCCGCCCCTAACTCCGCCCAGTTCCGCCCATTCTCCGCCCCATGGCTGACTAATTT
TTTTTATTTATGCAGAGGCCGAGGCCGCCTCTGCCTCTGAGCTATTCCAGAAGTAGTGAGGAGGCTTTTT
TGGAGGCCTAGGCTTTTGCAAAAAGCTCCCGGGAGCTTGTATATCCATTTTCGGATCTGATCAAGAGACA
GGATGAGGATCGTTTCGCATGATTGAACAAGATGGATTGCACGCAGGTTCTCCGGCCGCTTGGGTGGAGA
GGCTATTCGGCTATGACTGGGCACAACAGACAATCGGCTGCTCTGATGCCGCCGTGTTCCGGCTGTCAGC
GCAGGGGCGCCCGGTTCTTTTTGTCAAGACCGACCTGTCCGGTGCCCTGAATGAACTGCAGGACGAGGCA
GCGCGGCTATCGTGGCTGGCCACGACGGGCGTTCCTTGCGCAGCTGTGCTCGACGTTGTCACTGAAGCGG
GAAGGGACTGGCTGCTATTGGGCGAAGTGCCGGGGCAGGATCTCCTGTCATCTCACCTTGCTCCTGCCGA
GAAAGTATCCATCATGGCTGATGCAATGCGGCGGCTGCATACGCTTGATCCGGCTACCTGCCCATTCGAC
CACCAAGCGAAACATCGCATCGAGCGAGCACGTACTCGGATGGAAGCCGGTCTTGTCGATCAGGATGATC
TGGACGAAGAGCATCAGGGGCTCGCGCCAGCCGAACTGTTCGCCAGGCTCAAGGCGCGCATGCCCGACGG
CGAGGATCTCGTCGTGACCCATGGCGATGCCTGCTTGCCGAATATCATGGTGGAAAATGGCCGCTTTTCT
GGATTCATCGACTGTGGCCGGCTGGGTGTGGCGGACCGCTATCAGGACATAGCGTTGGCTACCCGTGATA
TTGCTGAAGAGCTTGGCGGCGAATGGGCTGACCGCTTCCTCGTGCTTTACGGTATCGCCGCTCCCGATTC
GCAGCGCATCGCCTTCTATCGCCTTCTTGACGAGTTCTTCTGAGCGGGACTCTGGGGTTCGAAATGACCG
ACCAAGCGACGCCCAACCTGCCATCACGAGATTTCGATTCCACCGCCGCCTTCTATGAAAGGTTGGGCTT
CGGAATCGTTTTCCGGGACGCCGGCTGGATGATCCTCCAGCGCGGGGATCTCATGCTGGAGTTCTTCGCC
CACCCCAACTTGTTTATTGCAGCTTATAATGGTTACAAATAAAGCAATAGCATCACAAATTTCACAAATA
AAGCATTTTTTTCACTGCATTCTAGTTGTGGTTTGTCCAAACTCATCAATGTATCTTATCATGTCTGTAT
ACCGTCGACCTCTAGCTAGAGCTTGGCGTAATCATGGTCATAGCTGTTTCCTGTGTGAAATTGTTATCCG
CTCACAATTCCACACAACATACGAGCCGGAAGCATAAAGTGTAAAGCCTGGGGTGCCTAATGAGTGAGCT
AACTCACATTAATTGCGTTGCGCTCACTGCCCGCTTTCCAGTCGGGAAACCTGTCGTGCCAGCTGCATTA
ATGAATCGGCCAACGCGCGGGGAGAGGCGGTTTGCGTATTGGGCGCTCTTCCGCTTCCTCGCTCACTGAC
TCGCTGCGCTCGGTCGTTCGGCTGCGGCGAGCGGTATCAGCTCACTCAAAGGCGGTAATACGGTTATCCA
CAGAATCAGGGGATAACGCAGGAAAGAACATGTGAGCAAAAGGCCAGCAAAAGGCCAGGAACCGTAAAAA
GGCCGCGTTGCTGGCGTTTTTCCATAGGCTCCGCCCCCCTGACGAGCATCACAAAAATCGACGCTCAAGT
CAGAGGTGGCGAAACCCGACAGGACTATAAAGATACCAGGCGTTTCCCCCTGGAAGCTCCCTCGTGCGCT
CTCCTGTTCCGACCCTGCCGCTTACCGGATACCTGTCCGCCTTTCTCCCTTCGGGAAGCGTGGCGCTTTC
TCATAGCTCACGCTGTAGGTATCTCAGTTCGGTGTAGGTCGTTCGCTCCAAGCTGGGCTGTGTGCACGAA
CCCCCCGTTCAGCCCGACCGCTGCGCCTTATCCGGTAACTATCGTCTTGAGTCCAACCCGGTAAGACACG
ACTTATCGCCACTGGCAGCAGCCACTGGTAACAGGATTAGCAGAGCGAGGTATGTAGGCGGTGCTACAGA
GTTCTTGAAGTGGTGGCCTAACTACGGCTACACTAGAAGAACAGTATTTGGTATCTGCGCTCTGCTGAAG
CCAGTTACCTTCGGAAAAAGAGTTGGTAGCTCTTGATCCGGCAAACAAACCACCGCTGGTAGCGGTTTTT
TTGTTTGCAAGCAGCAGATTACGCGCAGAAAAAAAGGATCTCAAGAAGATCCTTTGATCTTTTCTACGGG
GTCTGACGCTCAGTGGAACGAAAACTCACGTTAAGGGATTTTGGTCATGAGATTATCAAAAAGGATCTTC
ACCTAGATCCTTTTAAATTAAAAATGAAGTTTTAAATCAATCTAAAGTATATATGAGTAAACTTGGTCTG
ACAGTTACCAATGCTTAATCAGTGAGGCACCTATCTCAGCGATCTGTCTATTTCGTTCATCCATAGTTGC
CTGACTCCCCGTCGTGTAGATAACTACGATACGGGAGGGCTTACCATCTGGCCCCAGTGCTGCAATGATA
CCGCGAGACCCACGCTCACCGGCTCCAGATTTATCAGCAATAAACCAGCCAGCCGGAAGGGCCGAGCGCA
GAAGTGGTCCTGCAACTTTATCCGCCTCCATCCAGTCTATTAATTGTTGCCGGGAAGCTAGAGTAAGTAG
TTCGCCAGTTAATAGTTTGCGCAACGTTGTTGCCATTGCTACAGGCATCGTGGTGTCACGCTCGTCGTTT
GGTATGGCTTCATTCAGCTCCGGTTCCCAACGATCAAGGCGAGTTACATGATCCCCCATGTTGTGCAAAA
AAGCGGTTAGCTCCTTCGGTCCTCCGATCGTTGTCAGAAGTAAGTTGGCCGCAGTGTTATCACTCATGGT
TATGGCAGCACTGCATAATTCTCTTACTGTCATGCCATCCGTAAGATGCTTTTCTGTGACTGGTGAGTAC
TCAACCAAGTCATTCTGAGAATAGTGTATGCGGCGACCGAGTTGCTCTTGCCCGGCGTCAATACGGGATA
ATACCGCGCCACATAGCAGAACTTTAAAAGTGCTCATCATTGGAAAACGTTCTTCGGGGCGAAAACTCTC
AAGGATCTTACCGCTGTTGAGATCCAGTTCGATGTAACCCACTCGTGCACCCAACTGATCTTCAGCATCT
TTTACTTTCACCAGCGTTTCTGGGTGAGCAAAAACAGGAAGGCAAAATGCCGCAAAAAAGGGAATAAGGG
CGACACGGAAATGTTGAATACTCATACTCTTCCTTTTTCAATATTATTGAAGCATTTATCAGGGTTATTG
TCTCATGAGCGGATACATATTTGAATGTATTTAGAAAAATAAACAAATAGGGGTTCCGCGCACATTTCCC
CGAAAAGTGCCACCTGACGTC
