>Addgene plasmid #69892 | pcDNA3.1(+) Laccase2 Sense | addgene partial sequence | sequence record 127058 | CMV-F 5'-CGCAAATGGGCGGTAGGCGTG-3'
CCACTGCTTACTGGCTTATCGAAATTAATACGACTCACTATAGGGAGACCCAAGCTGGCTAGCGTTTAAA
CTTAAGCTTGGTACCGAGCTCGGATCCACTAGTCCAGTGTGGTGGAATTCCATTGAGAAATGACTGAGTT
CCGGTGCTCTCAAGTCATTGATCTTTGTCGACTTTTATTTGGTCTCTGTAATAACGACTTCAAAAACATT
AAATTCTGTTGCGAAGCCAGTAAGCTACAAAAAGAAAAAACAAGAGAGAATGCTATAGTCGTATAGTATA
GTTTCCCGACTATCTGATACCCATTACTTATCTAGGGGGAATGCGAACCCAAAATTTTATCAGTTTTCTC
GGATATCGATAGATATTGGGGAATAAATTTAAATAAATAAATTTTGGGCGGGTTTAGGGCGTGGCAAAAA
GTTTTTTGGCAAATCGCTAGAAATTTACAAGACTTATAAAATTATGAAAAAATACAACAAAATTTTAAAC
ACGTGGGCGTGACAGTTTTGGGCGGTTTTAGGGCGTTAGAGTAGGCGAGGACAGGGTTACATCGACTAGG
CTTTGATCCTGATCAAGAATATATATACTTTATACCGCTTCCTTCTACATGTTACCTATTTTTCAACGAA
TCTAGTATACCTTTTTACTGTACGATTTATGGGTATAATAATAAGCTAAATCGAGACTAAGTTTTATTGT
TATATATATTTTTT
