>Addgene plasmid #69892 | pcDNA3.1(+) Laccase2 Sense | addgene partial sequence | sequence record 127585 | BGH-rev 5'-TAGAAGGCACAGTCGAGG-3'
TCGAGCGGCCGCCTGAGGTGCCACAGACTAATTGTGTCTCCAATGTTGGCAATAATTGAAGACATAATTT
TAGGTGCTGCTGGAGGGTGCGAGACCCGACAATGAGTATTTTTGTCTTCAATGTGCCTGCGCCATGTGAG
TCTTATGTCGAGGAGGTTACACCTTAAGCCCAAATAAATATTCATATTAAATAAAAAGCTATAATCGATA
TTCATATGATTAAATTCATTTTCATTGTATATAAAAAATAAGTCGATTTCCCCAACTATCAGATACTCGT
TACTCAGCTAGTGTGAATGCGAACGCGAAATTTAATAATTTCATAATCGGGGATATCGATAGATATTGGG
GAATAAAATGAGAAAAAATTTGATAATTGCTCAATAGTGTGGGCGTGACCAAATTGGCGGCTTTAGGGCG
TTAACGCGTGACAAAAAGTTTTTTGGCAAATTGATGGAAATTTACACGAGTAATACAATTATGAAAAAAT
TTCGAAAATAGTTCAAAAATGTGGGCATGGCAGTTTTGGGCAATTTGAGAAAGTTAAAGCGTGGCAGCAT
GGATCAACAAACTTGCTCTGCGTCCTTGTCTCTAGAATCTGTATGCTAAAACTCATCCTTCTAGCTTTTA
TAGTTCCTGATGTCTCGGCGGTAATAAAACAATAAGACAGACGGACATGGCGAGATCGACTCGGCTATTG
ATCCTTATTAAGAATATATATACTTTACATGGTCGGAAATGCTTTATTCTTCCTGTTACATACTTTTCAA
CGAATCTACAATAGTATACAATAGTATAGA
